>Addgene plasmid #123475 | pMK-PclpP (PEP) | addgene full sequence | sequence record 247671 | Addgene NGS Result
CTAAATTGTAAGCGTTAATATTTTGTTAAAATTCGCGTTAAATTTTTGTTAAATCAGCTCATTTTTTAAC
CAATAGGCCGAAATCGGCAAAATCCCTTATAAATCAAAAGAATAGACCGAGATAGGGTTGAGTGGCCGCT
ACAGGGCGCTCCCATTCGCCATTCAGGCTGCGCAACTGTTGGGAAGGGCGTTTCGGTGCGGGCCTCTTCG
CTATTACGCCAGCTGGCGAAAGGGGGATGTGCTGCAAGGCGATTAAGTTGGGTAACGCCAGGGTTTTCCC
AGTCACGACGTTGTAAAACGACGGCCAGTGAGCGCGACGTAATACGACTCACTATAGGGCGAATTGAAGG
AAGGCCGTCAAGGCCACGTGTCTTGTCCAGGCGCGCCAGGTCTCAGGAGAAAGAGCTCGGACTTTATTCA
TTCTGTCTTTCTTTATGAATTTTTATAATCTATGGATAAAATAAATACGATAAAAACCAATATGAATATT
ATAAAGACAATAAAAAAAATTGTTACTACTTGAGACCATTAATTAATGGAGCACAAGACTGGCCTCATGG
GCCTTCCTTTCACTGCCCGCTTTCCAGTCGGGAAACCTGTCGTGCCAGCTGCATTAACATGGTCATAGCT
GTTTCCTTGCGTATTGGGCGCTCTCCGCTTCCTCGCTCACTGACTCGCTGCGCTCGGTCGTTCGGGTAAA
GCCTGGGGTGCCTAATGAGCAAAAGGCCAGCAAAAGGCCAGGAACCGTAAAAAGGCCGCGTTGCTGGCGT
TTTTCCATAGGCTCCGCCCCCCTGACGAGCATCACAAAAATCGACGCTCAAGTCAGAGGTGGCGAAACCC
GACAGGACTATAAAGATACCAGGCGTTTCCCCCTGGAAGCTCCCTCGTGCGCTCTCCTGTTCCGACCCTG
CCGCTTACCGGATACCTGTCCGCCTTTCTCCCTTCGGGAAGCGTGGCGCTTTCTCATAGCTCACGCTGTA
GGTATCTCAGTTCGGTGTAGGTCGTTCGCTCCAAGCTGGGCTGTGTGCACGAACCCCCCGTTCAGCCCGA
CCGCTGCGCCTTATCCGGTAACTATCGTCTTGAGTCCAACCCGGTAAGACACGACTTATCGCCACTGGCA
GCAGCCACTGGTAACAGGATTAGCAGAGCGAGGTATGTAGGCGGTGCTACAGAGTTCTTGAAGTGGTGGC
CTAACTACGGCTACACTAGAAGAACAGTATTTGGTATCTGCGCTCTGCTGAAGCCAGTTACCTTCGGAAA
AAGAGTTGGTAGCTCTTGATCCGGCAAACAAACCACCGCTGGTAGCGGTGGTTTTTTTGTTTGCAAGCAG
CAGATTACGCGCAGAAAAAAAGGATCTCAAGAAGATCCTTTGATCTTTTCTACGGGGTCTGACGCTCAGT
GGAACGAAAACTCACGTTAAGGGATTTTGGTCATGAGATTATCAAAAAGGATCTTCACCTAGATCCTTTT
AAATTAAAAATGAAGTTTTAAATCAATCTAAAGTATATATGAGTAAACTTGGTCTGACAGTTATTAGAAA
AATTCATCCAGCAGACGATAAAACGCAATACGCTGGCTATCCGGTGCCGCAATGCCATACAGCACCAGAA
AACGATCCGCCCATTCGCCGCCCAGTTCTTCCGCAATATCACGGGTGGCCAGCGCAATATCCTGATAACG
ATCCGCCACGCCCAGACGGCCGCAATCAATAAAGCCGCTAAAACGGCCATTTTCCACCATAATGTTCGGC
AGGCACGCATCACCATGGGTCACCACCAGATCTTCGCCATCCGGCATGCTCGCTTTCAGACGCGCAAACA
GCTCTGCCGGTGCCAGGCCCTGATGTTCTTCATCCAGATCATCCTGATCCACCAGGCCCGCTTCCATACG
GGTACGCGCACGTTCAATACGATGTTTCGCCTGATGATCAAACGGACAGGTCGCCGGGTCCAGGGTATGC
AGACGACGCATGGCATCCGCCATAATGCTCACTTTTTCTGCCGGCGCCAGATGGCTAGACAGCAGATCCT
GACCCGGCACTTCGCCCAGCAGCAGCCAATCACGGCCCGCTTCGGTCACCACATCCAGCACCGCCGCACA
CGGAACACCGGTGGTGGCCAGCCAGCTCAGACGCGCCGCTTCATCCTGCAGCTCGTTCAGCGCACCGCTC
AGATCGGTTTTCACAAACAGCACCGGACGACCCTGCGCGCTCAGACGAAACACCGCCGCATCAGAGCAGC
CAATGGTCTGCTGCGCCCAATCATAGCCAAACAGACGTTCCACCCACGCTGCCGGGCTACCCGCATGCAG
GCCATCCTGTTCAATCATACTCTTCCTTTTTCAATATTATTGAAGCATTTATCAGGGTTATTGTCTCATG
AGCGGATACATATTTGAATGTATTTAGAAAAATAAACAAATAGGGGTTCCGCGCACATTTCCCCGAAAAG
TGCCAC
Features (pLannotate 1.2.2; 8 found; start..end, strand, type, name):
      3..134     -  rep_origin     M13 ori (fragment): M13 bacteriophage origin of replication; arrow indicates direction of (+) strand synthesis
    155..311     -  CDS            lacZα (fragment): LacZα fragment of β-galactosidase; lacZ fragment
    320..338     +  promoter       T7 promoter: promoter for bacteriophage T7 RNA polymerase
    570..617     -  CDS            lacI (fragment): lac repressor; lacI; The lac repressor binds to the lac operator to inhibit transcription in E. coli. This inhibition can be relieved by adding lactose or isopropyl-β-D-thiogalactopyranoside (IPTG).
    654..694     -  rep_origin     RSF ori (fragment): Plasmids containing the RSF 1030 origin of replication can be propagated in E. coli cells that contain additional plasmids with compatible origins.
    772..1360    -  rep_origin     ori: high-copy-number ColE1/pMB1/pBR322/pUC origin of replication
   1534..2328    -  CDS            NeoR/KanR: aminoglycoside phosphotransferase confers resistance to neomycin, kanamycin, and G418 (Geneticin®)
   2329..2433    -  promoter       AmpR promoter: bla
