[The description below was written by a language model from this plasmid's Addgene catalogue record and pLannotate feature annotations shown in this document.]
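Description:
pMK-PclpP (PEP) is a small (about 2.5 kb) synthetic-biology part plasmid from the MoChlo kit, a modular cloning toolbox for chloroplast biotechnology. It is built on the pMK-T gene-synthesis backbone and is maintained in E. coli as a high-copy plasmid. Replication comes from a ColE1/pUC-type origin. Selection is with kanamycin, through an aminoglycoside phosphotransferase (NeoR/KanR) coding sequence that is expressed from the bla (AmpR) promoter. The feature table also picks up short backbone remnants: fragments of an M13 origin, lacZα, lacI and an RSF origin, plus a T7 promoter. Most of these are annotated only as fragments and appear to be vestiges of the cloning vector rather than working parts of the design.

The payload is PclpP (PEP), a chloroplast promoter made by gene synthesis and designed for Golden Gate assembly. The name suggests the promoter of the plastid clpP gene in a form recognised by the plastid-encoded RNA polymerase (PEP), but the record does not spell this out. It also does not give the source species, the promoter's length or the flanking Type IIS sites and overhangs. The automated annotation does not label the insert itself. By elimination it probably lies in the unannotated stretch between the T7 promoter and the lacI fragment, though this is an inference.

As a basic promoter module, the plasmid is intended to be combined with other MoChlo parts, such as untranslated regions, coding sequences and terminators. These are assembled into transcription units and then into larger chloroplast transformation constructs. The plasmid is not an expression vector in its own right.
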