Addgene plasmid #123475: pMK-PclpP (PEP)
Purpose: MoChlo kit
Depositing lab: Scott Lenaghan & C. Neal Stewart. Depositing organization: University of Tennessee Institute of Agriculture. Publication: MoChlo: A versatile modular cloning toolbox for chloroplast biotechnology. Occhialini A, Piatek A, Pfotenhauer AC, Frazier TP, Stewart CN, Lenaghan S. Plant Physiol. 2019 Jan 24. pii: pp.18.01220. doi: 10.1104/pp.18.01220. PubMed 30679266.
Backbone
  Vector backbone: pMK-T
  Vector type: Synthetic Biology
Growth in bacteria
  Bacterial resistance: Kanamycin, 50 μg/mL
  Growth temperature: 37°C
  Growth strain: Top10
  Copy number: High Copy
Gene/Insert
  Gene/Insert name: PclpP (PEP)
  Cloning method: Restriction Enzyme; 5′ cloning site Unknown (unknown if destroyed)
Terms and licenses: Academic/Nonprofit Terms; Industry Terms: Not Available to Industry
Depositor comments: All inserts have been produced by gene synthesis and cloned in the indicated backbone vector. The insert is a chloroplast promoter designed for Golden-Gate cloning. The Original Material was developed in the performance of research that was funded by Grant Nos. ARPA-E: DE-AR000660 & DARPA: D17AC00016.
How to cite: pMK-PclpP (PEP) was a gift from Scott Lenaghan & C. Neal Stewart (Addgene plasmid # 123475 ; http://n2t.net/addgene:123475 ; RRID:Addgene_123475)
