>Addgene plasmid #123475 | pMK-PclpP (PEP) | depositor partial sequence | sequence record 235573 | PclpP (PEP)
AAAGAGCTCGGACTTTATTCATTCTGTCTTTCTTTATGAATTTTTATAATCTATGGATAAAATAAATACG
ATAAAAACCAATATGAATATTATAAAGACAATAAAAAAAATTGTTAC
